Addgene plasmid #14710: EMSV-MyoD (puro)
Depositing lab: Michael Rudnicki. Publication: The molecular regulation of myogenesis. Sabourin LA, Rudnicki MA. Clin Genet. 2000 Jan . 57(1):16-25. 10.1034/j.1399-0004.2000.570103.x PubMed 10733231.
Backbone
  Vector backbone: EMSV
  Backbone size w/o insert (bp): 5300
  Vector type: Mammalian Expression
  Selectable markers: Puromycin
Growth in bacteria
  Bacterial resistance: Ampicillin, 100 μg/mL
  Growth temperature: 37°C
  Growth strain: DH5alpha
  Copy number: High Copy
Gene/Insert
  Gene/Insert name: MyoD
  Species: M. musculus (mouse)
  Insert size (bp): 2100
  Entrez Gene: Myod1 (a.k.a. MYF3, MyoD, Myod-1, bHLHc1)
  Cloning method: Restriction Enzyme
  Sequencing primers: 5′ na
Terms and licenses: Academic/Nonprofit Terms; Industry Terms: Not Available to Industry
How to cite: EMSV-MyoD (puro) was a gift from Michael Rudnicki (Addgene plasmid # 14710 ; http://n2t.net/addgene:14710 ; RRID:Addgene_14710)
