[The description below was written by a language model from this plasmid's Addgene catalogue record.]
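Description:
EMSV-MyoD (puro) is a mammalian expression plasmid carrying mouse MyoD (Myod1, also known as MYF3 or bHLHc1) in the EMSV backbone. The backbone is recorded as about 5.3 kb and the insert as about 2.1 kb, placed by restriction enzyme cloning. The plasmid is maintained in E. coli as a high-copy construct under ampicillin selection, and it carries a puromycin marker so that transfected mammalian cells that have taken up the plasmid can be selected, for example to derive stable populations. No feature table is provided. The record therefore does not explicitly state the promoter driving MyoD, the promoter driving the puromycin resistance gene, the polyadenylation signals or the bacterial origin. The EMSV name is conventionally associated with expression vectors that use a Moloney sarcoma virus long terminal repeat as the promoter, but this cannot be confirmed from the fields given. No epitope tags or reporters are listed.

MyoD is a basic helix-loop-helix transcription factor and one of the myogenic regulatory factors that control commitment to, and differentiation of, the skeletal muscle lineage. Forced expression of MyoD is a classic way to activate the muscle gene programme in non-muscle cells such as fibroblasts. The associated publication concerns the molecular regulation of myogenesis. This fits the use of the construct for ectopic or enforced MyoD expression in cultured mammalian cells, with puromycin used to enrich for expressing cells, in studies of myogenic conversion, differentiation and MyoD target gene regulation. The record does not state whether the 2.1 kb insert is only the coding region or a longer cDNA with untranslated sequence.
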