>Addgene plasmid #14710 | EMSV-MyoD (puro) | depositor partial sequence | sequence record 8141 | Author sequence
GTCGACCTGCAGGCATGCAAGCTTGGGCTCGACTCTAGAGGATCATAATCATGCCATACCACATTTGTAG
AGGTTTTACTTGCTTTAAAAAACCTCCCACACCTCCCCCTGAACCTGAAACATAAAATGAATGCAATTGT
TGTTGTTAACTTGTTTATTGCAGCTTATAATGGTTACAAATAAAGCAATAGCATCACAAATTTCACAAAT
AAAGCATTTTTTTCACTGCATTCTAGTTGTGGTTTGTCCAAACTCATCAATGTATCTTATCATGTCTGGA
TCCCCGGGCGAGCTCGAATTCTATAAATTAGCGTCTTTATTTCCAACACCTGACTCGCCCGCTTGAGGAA
TAAAACATACAAAGTTTTTGTTGCACTACACAGCATGCCTGGGAGATAAATATAGCCCAAGGGGCTCCCG
CTCTGGCCAAGCAACTCTTATTTACACGAATAGATTACAAAAGTCTTATATAAAAAAATAAGTGGTCCTG
AACCGCGGGAAGGGGGAGAGTGGGGTATGGTTACACCTGTTACACCTGAGACCTGAGTGGCCTCCGCAAG
CTGTGGGGAAAAGTGGGTGCCAGGAGGGCTCCAGAAAGTGACAAACAAAAGGATGTGGAGGGCAGGGCTT
AGGTGTGCAAGGCTCACCCCTGTGCTATGAGGAAAGGAAGAGCGCCTGGCCACTCAAGGATCAGCTCTGG
CCCAGTGAGGTGCAGCCAGAGTGCAAGTGGCCTTCGCTGTGAGCCGCATGAAAAAACAAACAAACAACTG
AAGGACTACAACAACAACAACAAAAAGGACTATGTCCTTTCTTTGGGGCTGGATCTAGGACAGACTTCTG
CTCTTCCCTTCCCTCTGGAAGAACGGCTTCGAAAGGACAGTTGGGAAGAGTGTCATTTAAGCTTCATCTT
TTGGGCGTGAAGAACCAGGGGCACCATCCCCAGGAGTGCCTACGGTGGTGCGCCCTCTGCTGCTGCAGTC
GATCTCTCAAAGCACCTGATAAATCGCATTGGGGTTTGAGCCTGCAGGACACTGAGGGGCGGCGTCGGGA
GACGGGGTCTGGGTTCCCTGTTCTGTGTCGCTTAGGGATGCCCCCTCTGGCGGACCCGGAGGCGACTCTG
GTGGTGCATCTGCCAAAAGCAGCGCAGGCGCAGCGGGGCTGTCTGTGGAGATGCGCTCCACTATGCTGGA
CAGGCAGTCGAGGCTCGACACAGCCGCACTCTTCCCTGGCCTGGACTCGCGCACCGCCTCACTGTAGTAG
GCGGTGTCGTAGCCATTCTGCCGCCGGGGGCCGCTTGGGGGGCCGCTGTAATCCATCATGCCATCAGAGC
AGTTGGAGCGCGGGCTGGACGCGTCTGAGTCGCCACTGTAGTGCTCGCTGCCACGGCCTGGGGGCAGCGG
TCCAGGTGCGTAGAAGGCAGCGGCGCCAGGGGGCGCGGCGTCCTGGTCGCGCAGCAGAGCCTGCAGACCT
TCGATGTAGCGGATGGCGTTGCGCAGGATCTCCACCTTGGGTAGCCGCTGGTTCGGGTTGCTGGACGTGC
AGCGCTTGAGCGTCTCGAAGGCCTCATTCACTTTGCTCAGGCGGCGGCGCTCGCGCATGGTGGCGGCCTT
GCGGCGATCAGCGTTGGTGGTCTTGCGCTTGCACGCCTTGCAGGCCCACAGCAAGCAGCGACCCGCCTGG
TGGTGCCCGCTGGGCGCGCGCACATGCTCATCCTCACGAGCGCCTGGGCCTGGGTGCACCGCAGTAGAGA
AGTGTGCGTGCTCCTCCGGTTTCAGGAGGGCTCCCACGTGCACCAGGCGCGGGTCCAGGTCCTCAAAAAA
GCGCAGGTCTGGTGAGTCGAAACACGGATCATCATAGAAGTCGTCTGCTGTCTCAAAGGAGCAGAGAGAG
CCGTCGGGGCCTGTCAAGTCTATGTCCCGGAGTGGCGGCGATAGAAGCTCCATATCCCAGTTCCTGGGTC
CAGCCTCAACCCAAGCCGTGAGAGTCGTCTTAACTTTCTGCCACTCCGGAACCCCAACAGTACAATGACA
AAGGTTCTGTGGGTTGGAATGCACACCGGCTGTCCTCTACCCCTCCTCCCTGTCCTGTCCTGTCAGAGGT
GTGGTGAAGAAAGCAGTCGTGTCCTGGGGCGTCCGAATTC
