>Addgene plasmid #14710 | EMSV-MyoD (puro) | addgene partial sequence | sequence record 21237 | EBV-rev 5'-GTGGTTTGTCCAAACTCATC-3'
CGAGCTCGAATTCGGATTTCCACACCTGACTCGCCCGCTTGAGGAATAAACATACAAAGTTTTTGTTGCA
CTACACAGCATGCCTGGGAGATAAATATAGCCCAAGGGGCTCCCGCTCTGGCCAAGCAACTCTTATTTAC
ACGAATAGATTACAAAAGTCTTATATAAAAAAATAAGTGGTCCTGAACCGCGGGAAGGGGGAGAGTGGGG
TATGGTTACACCTGTTACACCTGAGACCTGAGTGGCCTCCGCAAGCTGTGGGGAAAAGTGGGTGCCAGGA
GGGCTCCAGAAAGTGACAAACAAAAGGATGTGGAGGGCAGGGCTTAGGTGTGCAAGGCTCACCCCTGTGC
TATGAGGAAAGGAAGAGCGCCTGGCCACTCAAGGATCAGCTCTGGCCCAGTGAGGTGCAGCCAGAGTGCA
AGTGGCCTTCGCTGTGAGCCGCATGAAAAAACAAACAAACAACTGACGGACTACAACAACAACCACACAA
AGGACTATGTCCTTTCTTTGGGGCTGGATCTAGGACAGACTTCTGCTCTTCCCTTCCCTCTGGA
