>Addgene plasmid #14710 | EMSV-MyoD (puro) | addgene partial sequence | sequence record 147192 | puro-variant-R 5'-gtgggcttgtactcggtcat-3'
ATGGATGCAGGTCGAAAGGCCCGGAGATGAGGAAGAGGAGAACAGCGCGGCAGACGTGCGCTTTTGAAGC
GTGCAGAATGCCGGGCCTCCGGAGGACCTTCGGGCGCCCGCCCCGCCCCTGAGCCCGCCCCTGAGCCCGC
CCCCGGACCCACCCCTTCCCAGCCTCTGAGCCCAGAAAGCGAAGGAGCAAAGCTGCTATTGGCCGCTGCC
CCAAAGGCCTACCCGCTTCCATTGCTCAGCGGTGCTGTCCATCTGCACGAGACTAGTGAGACGTGCTACT
TCCATTTGTCACGTCCTGCACGACGCGAGCTGCGGGGCGGGGGGGAACTTCCTGACTAGGGGAGGAGTAG
AAGGTGGCGCGAAGGGGCCACCAAAGAACGGAGCCGGTTGGCGCCTACCGGTGGATGTGGAATGTGTGCG
AGGCCAGAGGCCACTTGTGTAGCGCCAAGTGCCCAGCGGGGCTGCTAAAGCGCATGCTCCAGACTGCCTT
GGGAAAAGCGCCTCCCCTACCCGGTAGAATTTCGAGGTCGA
